Addgene plasmid #36291: pDDRFP-A1B1
Depositing lab: Robert Campbell. Depositing organization: University of Alberta. Publication: A fluorogenic red fluorescent protein heterodimer. Alford SC, Abdelfattah AS, Ding Y, Campbell RE. Chem Biol. 2012 Mar 23;19(3):353-60. 10.1016/j.chembiol.2012.01.006 PubMed 22444590.
Backbone
  Vector backbone: pBad
  Backbone manufacturer: Life Technologies
  Backbone size w/o insert (bp): 4100
  Total vector size (bp): 5600
  Vector type: Bacterial Expression
Growth in bacteria
  Bacterial resistance: Ampicillin, 100 μg/mL
  Growth temperature: 37°C
  Growth strain: DH10B
  Copy number: Unknown
Gene/Insert
  Gene/Insert name: Dimerization dependent RFP-A1B1 (alt name: tandem dimer RFP-A1B1)
  Insert size (bp): 1500
  Tag / fusion protein: His (N terminal on backbone)
Terms and licenses: Academic/Nonprofit Terms; Industry Terms: Not Available to Industry
How to cite: pDDRFP-A1B1 was a gift from Robert Campbell (Addgene plasmid # 36291 ; http://n2t.net/addgene:36291 ; RRID:Addgene_36291)
