[The description below was written by a language model from this plasmid's Addgene catalogue record.]
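Description:
pDDRFP-A1B1 is a bacterial expression plasmid built on the commercial pBad backbone, with a total size of about 5.6 kb, of which roughly 4.1 kb is vector and 1.5 kb is insert. It is propagated in E. coli under ampicillin selection; the record lists the copy number as unknown and does not name the origin of replication. No feature table is provided, so the regulatory elements are not explicitly documented. pBad-family vectors generally drive expression from the arabinose-inducible araBAD promoter under control of AraC, but the record itself does not state the promoter.

The insert encodes dimerization-dependent RFP-A1B1, also described as tandem dimer RFP-A1B1. An insert of this size is consistent with two fluorescent-protein-sized units joined in a single open reading frame, that is, the A1 and B1 copies of the dimerization-dependent red fluorescent protein pair fused in tandem. The associated work describes a fluorogenic red fluorescent protein heterodimer, a system in which red fluorescence increases when the two partner proteins associate. Linking the two partners in one polypeptide would be expected to hold them in the associated, bright state. The linker and the order of the two copies are not specified in the record. A His tag supplied by the backbone is fused to the N terminus, allowing purification of the expressed protein by immobilized metal affinity chromatography.

The construct is suited to producing and purifying the tandem ddRFP protein in bacteria, for example for in vitro characterization or as a reference for the fully associated heterodimer, although the record does not state a specific intended use.
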