>Addgene plasmid #36291 | pDDRFP-A1B1 | addgene partial sequence | sequence record 46485 | pBAD-Fwd
GCTTTTTATCGCAACTCTCTACTGTTTCTCCATACCCGTTTTTTGGGCTAACAGGAGGAATTAACCATGG
GGGGTTCTCATCATCATCATCATCATGGTATGGCTAGCATGACTGGTGGACAGCAAATGGGTCGGGATCT
GTACGACGATGACGATAAGGATCCGAGCTCGAGAATGGTGAGCAAGAGCGAGGAGGTCATCAAAGAGTTC
ATGCGCTTCAAGGTGCGCTTGGAGGGCTCCATGAACGGCCACGAGTTCGAGATCGAGGGCGAGGGCGAGG
GCCGCCCCTACGAGGGCACCCAGACCGCCAAGCTGAAGGTGACCAAGGGCGGCCCCCTGCCCTTCGCCTG
GGACATCCTGTCCCCCCAGATCATGTACGGCTCCAAGGCGTACGTGAAGCACCCCGCCGACGTCCCCGAT
TACATGAAGCTGTCCTTCCCCGAGGGCTTCAAGTGGGAGCGCGTGATGCACTTCGAGGACGGCGGTCTGG
TGACCGTGACTCAGGACACCTCCCTGCAGGACGGCACGCTGATCTACAAGGTGAAGATGCGCGGCACCAA
CTTCCCCCCCGACGGCCCCGTAATGCAGAAGAAGACCTTGGGCTGGGATTATGCCACCGAGCGCCTGTAC
CCCGAAGACGGCGTGCTGAAGGGCGAGCTTCTGGGGCGCCTGAAGCTGAAGGACGGCGGCCTCAACCTGG
TGGAGTTCAAGACCATCTACATGGCCAAGAAGCCCGTGCAACTGCCCGGCTACTACTTCGTGGACACCAA
GCTGGGCATCACCTCCCACAACGAGGACTACACCATCGTGGAACAGTACGAGCGCTCCGAGGGCCGCCAC
CACCTGGGGCATGGCACCGGCAGCACCGGCAGCGGCAGCTCCGGTACCGCC
