>Addgene plasmid #36291 | pDDRFP-A1B1 | addgene partial sequence | sequence record 46487 | pBAD-Rev
TTTTCGCAAACAGCCAAGCTTTTTACTTGTACCGCTCGTCCATGCCCAGACGGTGGCGGCCCTCGGAGCG
CCCGTACTGTTCCACGATGGTGTAGTCCTCGTTGTGGGAGGTGATGTCCAGCTTGGTGTCCACACAGTAA
TCGCCGGGCAGTTGCACGGGCTTCTTGGCCATGTAGATGGTCTCGAACTCCACCAGGTAGTGGCCGCCGT
CCTTCAGCTTCAGGGCCTGATAGCTATGGCCCTTCAGCACGCCGTCTTCGGGGTACAGCATCTCGGTGGA
GGCCTCCCAGCCCATGGTCTTCTTCTGCATTACGGGGCCGTCGGGGGGGAAGTTGGTGCCGCGCATCTTC
ACCTTGCAGATCAGCGTGCCGTCCTGCAGGGAGGAGTCCTGGGTAACGGTCACCAGACCGCCGTCTTCGA
AGTTCATCACGCGCTCCCACTTGAAGCCCTCGGGGAAGGGCAGCTTCTTGTAATCGGGGATGTCGGCGGG
GTGCCTCACGTACGCCTCGGAGCCGTACATGAACTGGGGGGACAGGATGTCCCAGGCGAAGGGCAGGGGG
CCGCCCTTGGTCACCTTCAGCTTGGCGGTCTGGGTGCCCTCGTAGGGGCGGCCCTCGCCCTCGCCCTCGA
TCTCGAACTCGTGGCCGTTCATGGAGCCCTCCATGCGCACCTTGAAGCGCATGAACTCTTTGATGGTGGC
CATGTTGTTGTCCTCGGAGGAGGCGGTACCGGAGCTGCCGCTGCCGGTGCTGCCGGTGCCATGCCCCAGG
TGGTGGCGGCCCTCGGAGCGCTCGTACTGTTCCACGATGGTGTAGTCCTCGTTGTGGGAAGTGATGCCCA
GCTTGGTGTCCAC
